Addgene plasmid #133221: pOPS0580
Purpose: Reporter plasmid with a 12-nucleotide specific "barcode" sequence. This plasmid is not available as an individual bacterial stab, but can be requested as part of the Plasmid-ID Kit (Kit #1000000168 ).
Depositing lab: Philip Poole. Depositing organization: University of Oxford. Publication: Optimizing Rhizobium-legume symbioses by simultaneous measurement of rhizobial competitiveness and N2 fixation in nodules. Mendoza-Suarez MA, Geddes BA, Sanchez-Canizares C, Ramirez-Gonzalez RH, Kirchhelle C, Jorrin B, Poole PS. Proc Natl Acad Sci U S A. 2020 May 5;117(18):9822-9831. doi: 10.1073/pnas.1921225117. Epub 2020 Apr 21. PubMed 32317381.
Backbone
  Vector backbone: pOGG026 (Addgene ID 113992)
  Vector type: Bacterial Expression
Growth in bacteria
  Bacterial resistance: Kanamycin, 50 μg/mL
  Growth temperature: 37°C
  Growth strain: ST18 (S17 delta pir delta hemA)
  Copy number: Low Copy
Gene/Insert
  Gene/Insert name: PU module (PsNifH from pOGG043), SC module (sfGFP from pOGG037), and T module (CTGCTATTCCTC and universal primer binding site)
  Species: Synthetic
  Mutation: Domesticated for Golden Gate cloning
  Cloning method: Unknown
Terms and licenses: Academic/Nonprofit Terms; Industry Terms: Not Available to Industry
Depositor comments: The only difference is the sequence: CTGCTATTCCTC . Please note that this plasmid may require a unique bacterial strain, so make sure to confirm that you can also obtain the appropriate growth strain. Please contact us or contact our distributors if you have any questions. This plasmid is not available as an individual bacterial stab, but can be requested as part of the Plasmid-ID Kit (Kit #1000000168 ).
How to cite: pOPS0580 was a gift from Philip Poole (Addgene plasmid # 133221)
