[The description below was written by a language model from this plasmid's Addgene catalogue record and pLannotate feature annotations shown in this document.]
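Description:
pOPS0580 is a low-copy, broad-host-range bacterial reporter plasmid built on the pOGG026 backbone by Golden Gate assembly of domesticated modules. It is one member of a barcoded plasmid set intended for tagging rhizobial strains. The roughly 7 kb sequence carries the RK2/incP replication system, consisting of oriV and the trans-acting initiator trfA, which allows maintenance in diverse Gram-negative bacteria. An incP oriT allows the plasmid to be mobilised by conjugation from a donor strain that supplies transfer functions, consistent with the recorded propagation host ST18. Selection is by kanamycin resistance through aphA1 (nptI). Stable inheritance without antibiotic pressure is supported by the RK2 par region. This comprises the parD/parE antitoxin–toxin pair, which kills plasmid-free segregants, together with the parA and parB partition genes. Short annotated fragments of Tn5 transposase, a CloDF13 origin and lacZα appear to be backbone or cloning remnants rather than functional parts.

According to the catalogue entry, the payload has three modules: the PsNifH promoter, a superfolder GFP coding sequence, and a terminator module holding a 12-nucleotide identifying barcode next to a universal primer-binding site. The feature table annotates sfGFP but not the promoter or barcode. The unannotated stretch upstream of sfGFP, following an rrnB T1 terminator, is where the promoter would be expected. A lambda t0 terminator is also present. Because nifH promoters are active during nitrogen fixation, GFP should report fixation activity in nodules. The barcode lets individual strains be identified and counted by amplification and sequencing. This matches the associated study's aim of measuring competitiveness and N2 fixation simultaneously. The depositor states that set members differ only in the barcode.
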