Features (pLannotate 1.2.2; 14 found; start..end, strand, type, name):
      9..103     +  terminator     lambda t0 terminator: transcription terminator from phage lambda
    213..1025    +  CDS            aphA1: KKA1_ECOLX - Also known as nptI. Protein inferred from homology: Swiss-Prot protein existence level 3. Resistance to kanamycin and structurally-related aminoglycosides, including amikacin. From Escherichia coli.
   1179..1287    +  oriT           oriT: incP origin of transfer
   1348..2496    -  CDS            trfA: trans-acting replication protein that binds to and activates oriV
   2548..2829    -  CDS            tnpA (fragment): TN5P_ECOLX - Also known as tnp. Experimental evidence at protein level: Swiss-Prot protein existence level 1. Mediates transposition of transposon Tn5 by a 'cut and paste' mechanism. First, the monomeric transposase binds the 19 bp inverted DNA repeats flanking the transposon. Then, dimerization of the DNA- bound transposase creates a synaptic DNA complex. After nicking of the first DNA strand, excision of the transposon proceeds through a series of intermediates. The transposase then mediates the insertion of the transposon at a new site by strand transfer. The activity of the wild- type tran
   2889..3420    -  rep_origin     oriV: incP origin of replication
   3476..3511    -  rep_origin     CloDF13 ori (fragment): Plasmids containing the CloDF13 (CDF) origin of replication can be propagated in E. coli cells that contain additional plasmids with compatible origins.
   3635..3943    -  CDS            parE: PARE_ECOLX - Experimental evidence at protein level: Swiss-Prot protein existence level 1. Toxin component of a type II toxin-antitoxin (TA) system involved in plasmid partition. Acts by inhibiting DNA gyrase, converting supercoiled plasmid DNA into a singly cleaved linear form in an ATP-dependent fashion. To do so it probably interacts with one of the gyrase subunits. Gyrase inhibition is prevented by antitoxin ParD, and is reversed in vitro by incubation with ParD. In cells that have lost the plasmid filamentation and growth inhibition occur; this is suppressed when ParD is supplied in trans
   3943..4191    -  CDS            parD: PARD_ECOLX - Experimental evidence at protein level: Swiss-Prot protein existence level 1. Antitoxin component of a type II toxin-antitoxin (TA) system involved in plasmid partition. Inhibits the anti-DNA gyrase activity of toxin ParE; reverses and restores gyrase catalytic activity in vitro. The parDE operon alone is capable of stabilizing an RK2-derived minireplicon under defined growth conditions in several different Gram- negative bacteria. It does so by the post-segregational killing (PSK) of plasmid-free cells, also referred to as a plasmid addiction system. Binds its own promoter, autor
   4320..5162    +  CDS            parB: PARB4_ECOLX - Protein predicted: Swiss-Prot protein existence level 4. Involved in plasmid partition. From Escherichia coli.
   5126..5782    +  CDS            parA: PARA4_ECOLX - Protein inferred from homology: Swiss-Prot protein existence level 3. Involved in plasmid partition. From Escherichia coli.
   5942..6028    -  terminator     rrnB T1 terminator: Escherichia coli rrnB; transcription terminator T1 from the E. coli rrnB gene
   6275..6988    +  CDS            superfolder GFP: GFP variant that folds robustly even when fused to poorly folded proteins (Pédelacq et al., 2006)
   7008..7030    +  CDS            lacZα (fragment): LacZα fragment of β-galactosidase; lacZ fragment
>Addgene plasmid #133221 | pOPS0580 | addgene full sequence | sequence record 276491 | Addgene NGS Result
CGCTCTTGGACTCCTGTTGATAGATCCAGTAATGACCTCAGAACTCCATCTGGATTTGTTCAGAACGCTC
GGTTGCCGCCGGGCGTTTTTTATTGGTGAGAATCCAGGCAATTGTGTCTCAAAATCTCTGATGTTACATT
GCACAAGATAAAAATATATCATCATGAACAATAAAACTGTCTGCTTACATAAACAGTAATACAAGGGGTG
TTATGAGCCATATTCAGCGTGAAACGAGCTGTAGCCGTCCGCGTCTGAACAGCAACATGGATGCGGATCT
GTATGGCTATAAATGGGCGCGTGATAACGTGGGTCAGAGCGGCGCGACCATTTATCGTCTGTATGGCAAA
CCGGATGCGCCGGAACTGTTTCTGAAACATGGCAAAGGCAGCGTGGCGAACGATGTGACCGATGAAATGG
TGCGTCTGAACTGGCTGACCGAATTTATGCCGCTGCCGACCATTAAACATTTTATTCGCACCCCGGATGA
TGCGTGGCTGCTGACCACCGCGATTCCGGGCAAAACCGCGTTTCAGGTGCTGGAAGAATATCCGGATAGC
GGCGAAAACATTGTGGATGCGCTGGCCGTGTTTCTGCGTCGTCTGCATAGCATTCCGGTGTGCAACTGCC
CGTTTAACAGCGATCGTGTGTTTCGTCTGGCCCAGGCGCAGAGCCGTATGAACAACGGCCTGGTGGATGC
GAGCGATTTTGATGATGAACGTAACGGCTGGCCGGTGGAACAGGTGTGGAAAGAAATGCATAAACTGCTG
CCGTTTAGCCCGGATAGCGTGGTGACCCACGGCGATTTTAGCCTGGATAACCTGATTTTCGATGAAGGCA
AACTGATTGGCTGCATTGATGTGGGCCGTGTGGGCATTGCGGATCGTTATCAGGATCTGGCCATTCTGTG
GAACTGCCTGGGCGAATTTAGCCCGAGCCTGCAAAAACGTCTGTTTCAGAAATATGGCATTGATAATCCG
GATATGAACAAACTGCAATTTCATCTGATGCTGGATGAATTTTTCTAATAATTAATTGAACTACTTTTCC
GCTGCATAACCCTGCTTCGGGGTCATTATAGCGATTTTTTCGGTATATCCATCCTTTTTCGCACGATATA
CAGGATTTTGCCAAAGGGTTCGTGTAGACTTTCCTTGGTGTATCCAACGGCGTCAGCCGGGCAGGATAGG
TGAAGTAGGCCCACCCGCGAGCGGGTGTTCCTTCTTCACTGTCCCTTATTCGCACCTGGCGGTGCTCAAC
GGGAATCCTGCTCTGCGAGGCTGGCCGTAGGCCGGCCGCGATGCAGGTGGCTGCTGAACCCCCAGCCGGA
ACTGACCCCACAAGGCCCTAGCGTTTGCAATGCACCAGGTCATCATTGACCCAGGCGTGTTCCACCAGGC
CGCTGCCTCGCAACTCTTCGCAGGCTTCGCCGACCTGCTCGCGCCACTTCTTCACGCGGGTGGAATCCGA
TCCGCACATGAGGCGGAAGGTTTCCAGCTTGAGCGGGTACGGCTCCCGGTGCGAGCTGAAATAGTCGAAC
ATCCGTCGGGCCGTCGGCGACAGCTTGCGGTACTTCTCCCATATGAATTTCGTGTAGTGGTCGCCAGCAA
ACAGCACGACGATTTCCTCGTCGATCAGGACCTGGCAACGGGACGTTTTCTTGCCACGGTCCAGGACGCG
GAAGCGGTGCAGCAGCGACACCGATTCCAGGTGCCCAACGCGGTCGGACGTGAAGCCCATCGCCGTCGCC
TGTAGGCGCGACAGGCATTCCTCGGCCTTCGTGTAATACCGGCCATTGATCGACCAGCCCAGGTCCTGGC
AAAGCTCGTAGAACGTGAAGGTGATCGGCTCGCCGATAGGGGTGCGCTTCGCGTACTCCAACACCTGCTG
CCACACCAGTTCGTCATCGTCGGCCCGCAGCTCGACGCCGGTGTAGGTGATCTTCACGTCCTTGTTGACG
TGGAAAATGACCTTGTTTTGCAGCGCCTCGCGCGGGATTTTCTTGTTGCGCGTGGTGAACAGGGCAGAGC
GGGCCGTGTCGTTTGGCATCGCTCGCATCGTGTCCGGCCACGGCGCAATATCGAACAAGGAAAGCTGCAT
TTCCTTGATCTGCTGCTTCGTGTGTTTCAGCAACGCGGCCTGCTTGGCTTCGCTGACCTGTTTTGCCAGG
TCCTCGCCGGCGGTTTTTCGCTTCTTGGTCGTCATAGTTCCTCGCGTGTCGATGGTCATCGACTTCGCCA
AACCTGCCGCCTCCTGTTCGAGCCGACGCGAACGCTCCACGGCGGCCGATGGCGCGGGCAGGGCAGGGGG
AGCCAGTTGCACGCTGTCGCGCTCGATCTTGGCCGTAGCTTGCTGGACTATCGAGCCGACGGACTGGAAG
GTTTCGCGGGGCGCACGCATGACGGTGCGGCTTGCGATGGTTTCGGCATCCTCGGCGGAAAACCCCGCGT
CGATCAGTTCTTGCCTGTATGCCTTCCGGTCAAACGTCCGATTCATTCACCCTCCTTGCGGGATTGCCCC
GGAATTAATTCCCCGGATCGATCCGTCGATCTTGATCCCCTGCGCCATCAGATCCTTGGCGGCAAGAAAG
CCATCCAGTTTACTTTGCAGGGCTTCCCAACCTTACCAGAGGGCGCCCCAGCTGGCAATTCCGGTTCGCT
TGCTGTCCATAAAACCGCCCAGTCTAGCTATCGCCATGTAAGCCCACTGCAAGCTACCTGCTTTCTCTTT
GCGCTTGCGTTTTCCCTTGTCCAGATAGCCCAGTAGCTGACATTCATCCGGGGTCAGCACCGTTTCTGCG
GACTGGCTTTCTACGTGGCTGCCATTTTTGGGGTGAGGCCGTTCGCGGCCGAGGGGCGCAGCCCCTGGGG
GGATGGGAGGCCCGCGTTAGCGGGCCGGGAGGGTTCGAGAAGGGGGGGCACCCCCCTTCGGCGTGCGCGG
TCACGCGCACAGGGCGCAGCCCTGGTTAAAAACAAGGTTTATAAATATTGGTTTAAAAGCAGGTTAAAAG
ACAGGTTAGCGGTGGCCGAAAAACGGGCGGAAACCCTTGCAAATGCTGGATTTTCTGCCTGTGGACAGCC
CCTCAAATGTCAATAGGTGCGCCCCTCATCTGTCAGCACTCTGCCCCTCAAGTGTCAAGGATCGCGCCCC
TCATCTGTCAGTAGTCGCGCCCCTCAAGTGTCAATACCGCAGGGCACTTATCCCCAGGCTTGTCCACATC
ATCTGTGGGAAACTCGCGTAAAATCAGGCGTTTTCGCCGATTTGCGAGGCTGGCCAGCTCCACGTCGCCG
GCCGAAATCGAGCCTGCCCCTCATCTGTCAACGCCGCGCCGGGTGAGTCGGCCCCTCAAGTGTCAACGTC
CGCCCCTCATCTGTCAGTGAGGGCCAAGTTTTCCGCGAGGTATCCACAACGCCGGCGGCCCTACATGGCT
CTGCTGTAGTGAGTGGGTTGCGCTCCGGCAGCGGTCCTGATCCCCCGCAGAAAAAAAGGATCTCAAGAAG
ATCCTTTGATCTTTTCTACATTACTGCATGAGCTTGTGGAAGTGTGCTGAGCATAAATGATTCTCCTAGC
TGTTCTTTGGGTAAGTACGCCATCAGGACGTTGTGAGTGGCGCGATTTTTAGCGGCTGAAATCAGCCCTT
GAGCCTGTCGGCAAGTCGCGTCATGAGGTCCATGCGCTCATGCAGGATCGCCACGACCAACGCGGGTTCG
CCCGCACGCGGCAGGCAAAAAACGTAGTGGTGTTCGCAGCGGGCCATCCGCAGCGCGGGAAAGAGTTCGC
TCATGTCCTTAAACGGGCCTTCGCCGGCGGCAAGCCTGGCTATGCCCTGTTCCAGCTTAGCGATATAGCG
GCGCACCTGCGCCGCGCCCCACTCCCGGCGCGTGTAGCGGATGATGCCGCGTAGATCGGCTTCGGCCTCA
GCCGTGAGGATGTAGGCCGTCAAGCGCGATCCCCGCTGAGTTCTTCATCAAGAATTTCGCCGACGCTCTT
GGTGGACACCTTGCCGGCAAGCCCATCGTTGATGCGGTTCCCCAGCATGGTTTTCAGTTCCTGCCATGCC
TGATCGGCATCAGCGTCACCGGGGAACAGACGTTCGAGGGCGTATTGCTTAATGGTCTTGCCCTGCAAGG
CGGCCAGGGCTTTCAGGCTCTGGTGCTGCTGGTCCGTCATGTCGATTGTCAGGCGGCTCATTGGATAACC
TCCATAAAATACACGTAACCACATTAGCACATATGTGGGCGTGAGGCTACAGCGCGAGGCGCATTAAGGT
CGGGAAAATGCGCTAGGCGCATTTAAATTGCGTATTGCTGTAATGCGCCATGCCGGCTAGACTAGGCCCA
AATGGGTATACCCAATTTGACCAAGGGGGACGCGATGAGGGCGGCCAAGCACTACCGACAACTTCTATCC
ATCGACTTCAACATCGAGGCGCTGGCCTTCGTGCCTGGACCCGACGGCACACGCGGCCGGCGCATCCACG
TCCTGGGGCGCGAGGTCCGCGACCGGCCCGGCCTGGTCGAGTACCTTTCGCCGGCGTTCGGCTCGCGGGT
GGCGCTGGACGGCTACTGCAAGGCCAATTTCGATGCAGTGCTGCACCTGGCGTACCCCGATCATCAGCAA
TGGGGCCACGCATGAAGCGCCGAAGCTACGCCATGCTGCGCGCCGCTGCCGCGCTGGCCGTCCTGGTCGT
TGCCTCGCCGGCATGGGCCGAGCTGCGCGGCGAGGTCGTGCGCATCATCGACGGCGACACCATCGACGTG
CTGGTAGACAAGCAGCCGGTGCGCGTGCGCCTGGTGGACATTGACGCGCCGGAAAAGCGGCAAGCCTTCG
GCGAACGTGCGCGCCAGGCGCTGGCCGGCATGGTGTTCCGCCGGCACGTCCTGGTCGACGAGAAGGACAC
CGACCGTTACGGCCGCACGCTGGGCACCGTCTGGGTCAACATGGAGCTGGCCAGCCGGCCGCCGCAGCCG
CGCAACGTCAACGCCGCGATGGTTCACCAGGGCATGGCGTGGGCCTATCGCTTCCACGGCCGCGCGGCCG
ACCCTGAAATGCTGCGGCTCGAACAGGAGGCGCGAGGCAAGCGCGTCGGCCTCTGGTCCGATCCGCACGC
CGTCGAGCCGTGGAAATGGCGACGCGAGAGCAACAACCGGAGGGACGAAGGTTGAAGGTCGCCCGCATCT
ACCTGCGCGCCAGTACGGACGAGCAGAATCTTGAACGCCAGGAGAGCCTTGTAGCGGCCACGCGGGCCGC
CGGGTACTACGTCGCCGGCATCTACCGCGAGAAGGCGTCCGGCGCACGCGCCGACCGGCCCGAGCTGCTG
CGCATGATCGCGGACCTGCAACCTGGTGAAGTCGTCGTTGCGGAGAAGATCGACCGCATCAGCCGCTTGC
CGTTGGCCGAGGCCGAGCGCCTGGTTGCGTCGATCCGGGCCAAAGGGGCCAAGCTGGCCGTGCCTGGCGT
GGTGGACCTGTCGGAGCTGGCCGCCGAGGCGAACGGAGTGGCGAAAATCGTTCTGGAATCCGTCCAGGAC
ATGCTTTTGAAGCTCGCCTTGCAGATGGCCCGCGACGACTACGAGGATCGGCGCGAGCGTCAACGTCAGG
GTGTCCAGTTGGCGAAGGCCGCCGGCCGCTACACCGGCCGCAAACGTGACGCCGGCATGCACGACCGCAT
CATCACGCTTCGCTCCGGCGGATCGAGCATTGCCAAGACGGCCAAGCTGGTCGGATGCAGCCCGAGCCAG
GTCAAACGAGTGTGGGCGGCCTGGAACGCGCAGCAGCAAAAATAAAGCCGGGCAGTGCCCGGCTTTTCTC
ACCTTTTCGCGTCCCGCAGGGCCGCTGCGAGCGCCCTACCTAGATCCTCGCTTTCCCCCTCGGTGTAGTC
CGGCCAGGGCACGAAGGGCGCGGATGCGAACCTGTTGAGCAGGTCAGATCTAGGGCGGCGGATTTGTCCT
ACTCAGGAGAGCGTTCACCGACAAACAACAGATAAAACGAAAGGCCCAGTCTTTCGACTGAGCCTTTCGT
TTTATTTGATGCCTGCCGAATTCGGATCCGGAGCTCGACACGACATTGTCGTCACCTTTGTCGGGTCCGC
GACAAGCTTTTTGTTCCTCGATCCCGTATGTTTTCGCCTAAATATCTGAAACAGCAGCAAATTATTTTTC
GTTAGCTCAATCGGCCCACTTGGCACGAGTCTTGAAATTTATTGCGAGGCGGCGGAGCTGCCGGCCGCAT
CCGTGCGGCATAACCACGGTTGTGAACAAATGAAGGAAGGCCAAATGCGTAAAGGCGAAGAGCTGTTCAC
TGGTGTCGTCCCTATTCTGGTGGAACTGGATGGTGATGTCAACGGTCATAAGTTTTCCGTGCGTGGCGAG
GGTGAAGGTGACGCAACTAATGGTAAACTGACGCTGAAGTTCATCTGTACTACTGGTAAACTGCCGGTAC
CTTGGCCGACTCTGGTAACGACGCTGACTTATGGTGTTCAGTGCTTTGCTCGTTATCCGGACCATATGAA
GCAGCATGACTTCTTCAAGTCCGCCATGCCGGAAGGCTATGTGCAGGAACGCACGATTTCCTTTAAGGAT
GACGGCACGTACAAAACGCGTGCGGAAGTGAAATTTGAAGGCGATACCCTGGTAAACCGCATTGAGCTGA
AAGGCATTGACTTTAAAGAAGATGGCAATATCCTGGGCCATAAGCTGGAATACAATTTTAACAGCCACAA
TGTTTACATCACCGCCGATAAACAAAAAAATGGCATTAAAGCGAATTTTAAAATTCGCCACAACGTTGAG
GATGGCAGCGTGCAGCTGGCTGATCACTACCAGCAAAACACTCCAATCGGTGATGGTCCTGTTCTGCTGC
CAGACAATCACTATCTGAGCACGCAAAGCGTTCTGTCTAAAGATCCGAACGAGAAACGCGATCATATGGT
TCTGCTGGAGTTCGTAACCGCAGCGGGCATCACGCATGGTATGGATGAACTGTACAAATGAGCTTCTGCT
ATTCCTCCGTTTTACAACGTCGTGACTGGG
